>Addgene plasmid #178453 | pFUW-TetO-BATF2 | addgene full sequence | sequence record 352069 | Addgene NGS Result
TAGATCTCGAGTTTACCACTCCCTATCAGTGATAGAGAAAAGTGAAAGTCGAGTTTACCACTCCCTATCA
GTGATAGAGAAAAGTGAAAGTCGAGTTTACCACTCCCTATCAGTGATAGAGAAAAGTGAAAGTCGAGTTT
ACCACTCCCTATCAGTGATAGAGAAAAGTGAAAGTCGAGTTTACCACTCCCTATCAGTGATAGAGAAAAG
TGAAAGTCGAGTTTACCACTCCCTATCAGTGATAGAGAAAAGTGAAAGTCGAGTTTACCACTCCCTATCA
GTGATAGAGAAAAGTGAAAGTCGAGCTCGGTACCCGGGTCGAGGTAGGCGTGTACGGTGGGAGGCCTATA
TAAGCAGAGCTCGTTTAGTGAACCGTCAGATCGCCTGGAGACGCCATCCACGCTGTTTTGACCTCCATAG
AAGACACCGGGACCGATCCAGCCTCCGCGGCCCCGAATTCACCGGTTCTAGAATGGATTGTGCCTCCTGC
TCAGCTCCAGGGCTCCTGGGCTGCTGGGACCAGGCTGAGGGGCTCCTGGGCCCTGGCCCACAGGGACAAC
ATGGCTGCCGGGAGCAGCTGGAGCTGTTCCAGACCCCGGGTTCCTGTTACCCAGCTCAGCCGCTCTCTCC
AGGTCCACAGCCTCATGATTCTCCCAGCCTCCTCCAGTGCCCCCTGCCCTCACTGTCCCTTGGCCCCGCT
GTGGTTGCTGAACCTCCTGTCCAGCTGTCCCCCAGCCCTCTCCTGTTTGCCTCGCACACTGGTTCCAGCC
TGCAGGGGTCTTCCTCTAAGCTCAGTGCCCTCCAGCCCAGCCTCACGGCCCAAACTGCCCCTCCACAGCC
CCTCGAGCTGGAGCATCCCACCAGAGGGAAGCTGGGGTCCTCTCCCGACAACCCTTCCTCTGCCCTGGGG
CTTGCACGTCTGCAGAGCAGGGAGCACAAACCTGCTCTCTCAGCAGCCACTTGGCAAGGGCTGGTTGTGG
ATCCCAGCCCTCACCCTCTCCTGGCCTTTCCTCTGCTCTCCTCTGCTCAAGTCCACTTCTAATTCGAAGA
TATCAAGCTTATCGATAATCAACCTCTGGATTACAAAATTTGTGAAAGATTGACTGGTATTCTTAACTAT
GTTGCTCCTTTTACGCTATGTGGATACGCTGCTTTAATGCCTTTGTATCATGCTATTGCTTCCCGTATGG
CTTTCATTTTCTCCTCCTTGTATAAATCCTGGTTGCTGTCTCTTTATGAGGAGTTGTGGCCCGTTGTCAG
GCAACGTGGCGTGGTGTGCACTGTGTTTGCTGACGCAACCCCCACTGGTTGGGGCATTGCCACCACCTGT
CAGCTCCTTTCCGGGACTTTCGCTTTCCCCCTCCCTATTGCCACGGCGGAACTCATCGCCGCCTGCCTTG
CCCGCTGCTGGACAGGGGCTCGGCTGTTGGGCACTGACAATTCCGTGGTGTTGTCGGGGAAATCATCGTC
CTTTCCTTGGCTGCTCGCCTGTGTTGCCACCTGGATTCTGCGCGGGACGTCCTTCTGCTACGTCCCTTCG
GCCCTCAATCCAGCGGACCTTCCTTCCCGCGGCCTGCTGCCGGCTCTGCGGCCTCTTCCGCGTCTTCGCC
TTCGCCCTCAGACGAGTCGGATCTCCCTTTGGGCCGCCTCCCCGCATCGATACCGTCGACCTCGAGACCT
AGAAAAACATGGAGCAATCACAAGTAGCAATACAGCAGCTACCAATGCTGATTGTGCCTGGCTAGAAGCA
CAAGAGGAGGAGGAGGTGGGTTTTCCAGTCACACCTCAGGTACCTTTAAGACCAATGACTTACAAGGCAG
CTGTAGATCTTAGCCACTTTTTAAAAGAAAAGGGGGGACTGGAAGGGCTAATTCACTCCCAACGAAGACA
AGATATCCTTGATCTGTGGATCTACCACACACAAGGCTACTTCCCTGATTGGCAGAACTACACACCAGGG
CCAGGGATCAGATATCCACTGACCTTTGGATGGTGCTACAAGCTAGTACCAGTTGAGCAAGAGAAGGTAG
AAGAAGCCAATGAAGGAGAGAACACCCGCTTGTTACACCCTGTGAGCCTGCATGGGATGGATGACCCGGA
GAGAGAAGTATTAGAGTGGAGGTTTGACAGCCGCCTAGCATTTCATCACATGGCCCGAGAGCTGCATCCG
GACTGTACTGGGTCTCTCTGGTTAGACCAGATCTGAGCCTGGGAGCTCTCTGGCTAACTAGGGAACCCAC
TGCTTAAGCCTCAATAAAGCTTGCCTTGAGTGCTTCAAGTAGTGTGTGCCCGTCTGTTGTGTGACTCTGG
TAACTAGAGATCCCTCAGACCCTTTTAGTCAGTGTGGAAAATCTCTAGCAGGGCCCGTTTAAACCCGCTG
ATCAGCCTCGACTGTGCCTTCTAGTTGCCAGCCATCTGTTGTTTGCCCCTCCCCCGTGCCTTCCTTGACC
CTGGAAGGTGCCACTCCCACTGTCCTTTCCTAATAAAATGAGGAAATTGCATCGCATTGTCTGAGTAGGT
GTCATTCTATTCTGGGGGGTGGGGTGGGGCAGGACAGCAAGGGGGAGGATTGGGAAGACAATAGCAGGCA
TGCTGGGGATGCGGTGGGCTCTATGGCTTCTGAGGCGGAAAGAACCAGCTGGGGCTCTAGGGGGTATCCC
C
[124 nt withheld, positions 2662-2785]
C
[91 nt withheld, positions 2787-2877]
A
[49 nt withheld, positions 2879-2927]
CCTTTGACGTTGGAGTCCACGTTCTTT
[37 nt withheld, positions 2955-2991]
ACCCTATCTCGGTCTATTCTTTTGATTTATAAGGGATTTTGCCGATTTCGGCCTATTGGTTAAAAAATGA
GCTGATTTAACAAAAATTTAACGCGAATTAATTCTGTGGAATGTGTGTCAGTTAGGGTGTGGAAAGTCCC
CAGGCTCCCCAGCAGGCAGAAGTATGCAAAGCATGCATCTCAATTAGTCAGCAACCAGGTGTGGAAAGTC
CCCAGGCTCCCCAGCAGGCAGAAGTATGCAAAGCATGCATCTCAATTAGTCAGCAACCATAGTCCCGCCC
CTAACTCCGCCCATCCCGCCCCTAACTCCGCCCAGTTCCGCCCATTCTCCGCCCCATGGCTGACTAATTT
TTTTTATTTATGCAGAGGCCGAGGCCGCCTCTGCCTCTGAGCTATTCCAGAAGTAGTGAGGAGGCTTTTT
TGGAGGCCTAGGCTTTTGCAAAAAGCTCCCGGGAGCTTGTATATCCATTTTCGGATCTGATCAGCACGTG
TTGACAATTAATCATCGGCATAGTATATCGGCATAGTATAATACGACAAGGTGAGGAACTAAACCATGGC
CAAGTTGACCAGTGCCGTTCCGGTGCTCACCGCGCGCGACGTCGCCGGAGCGGTCGAGTTCTGGACCGAC
CGGCTCGGGTTCTCCCGGGACTTCGTGGAGGACGACTTCGCCGGTGTGGTCCGGGACGACGTGACCCTGT
TCATCAGCGCGGTCCAGGACCAGGTGGTGCCGGACAACACCCTGGCCTGGGTGTGGGTGCGCGGCCTGGA
CGAGCTGTACGCCGAGTGGTCGGAGGTCGTGTCCACGAACTTCCGGGACGCCTCCGGGCCGGCCATGACC
GAGATCGGCGAGCAGCCGTGGGGGCGGGAGTTCGCCCTGCGCGACCCGGCCGGCAACTGCGTGCACTTCG
TGGCCGAGGAGCAGGACTGACACGTGCTACGAGATTTCGATTCCACCGCCGCCTTCTATGAAAGGTTGGG
CTTCGGAATCGTTTTCCGGGACGCCGGCTGGATGATCCTCCAGCGCGGGGATCTCATGCTGGAGTTCTTC
GCCCACCCCAACTTGTTTATTGCAGCTTATAATGGTTACAAATAAAGCAATAGCATCACAAATTTCACAA
ATAAAGCATTTTTTTCACTGCATTCTAGTTGTGGTTTGTCCAAACTCATCAATGTATCTTATCATGTCTG
TATACCGTCGACCTCTAGCTAGAGCTTGGCGTAATCATGGTCATAGCTGTTTCCTGTGTGAAATTGTTAT
CCGCTCACAATTCCACACAACATACGAGCCGGAAGCATAAAGTGTAAAGCCTGGGGTGCCTAATGAGTGA
GCTAACTCACATTAATTGCGTTGCGCTCACTGCCCGCTTTCCAGTCGGGAAACCTGTCGTGCCAGCTGCA
TTAATGAATCGGCCAACGCGCGGGGAGAGGCGGTTTGCGTATTGGGCGCTCTTCCGCTTCCTCGCTCACT
GACTCGCTGCGCTCGGTCGTTCGGCTGCGGCGAGCGGTATCAGCTCACTCAAAGGCGGTAATACGGTTAT
CCACAGAATCAGGGGATAACGCAGGAAAGAACATGTGAGCAAAAGGCCAGCAAAAGGCCAGGAACCGTAA
AAAGGCCGCGTTGCTGGCGTTTTTCCATAGGCTCCGCCCCCCTGACGAGCATCACAAAAATCGACGCTCA
AGTCAGAGGTGGCGAAACCCGACAGGACTATAAAGATACCAGGCGTTTCCCCCTGGAAGCTCCCTCGTGC
GCTCTCCTGTTCCGACCCTGCCGCTTACCGGATACCTGTCCGCCTTTCTCCCTTCGGGAAGCGTGGCGCT
TTCTCATAGCTCACGCTGTAGGTATCTCAGTTCGGTGTAGGTCGTTCGCTCCAAGCTGGGCTGTGTGCAC
GAACCCCCCGTTCAGCCCGACCGCTGCGCCTTATCCGGTAACTATCGTCTTGAGTCCAACCCGGTAAGAC
ACGACTTATCGCCACTGGCAGCAGCCACTGGTAACAGGATTAGCAGAGCGAGGTATGTAGGCGGTGCTAC
AGAGTTCTTGAAGTGGTGGCCTAACTACGGCTACACTAGAAGAACAGTATTTGGTATCTGCGCTCTGCTG
AAGCCAGTTACCTTCGGAAAAAGAGTTGGTAGCTCTTGATCCGGCAAACAAACCACCGCTGGTAGCGGTG
GTTTTTTTGTTTGCAAGCAGCAGATTACGCGCAGAAAAAAAGGATCTCAAGAAGATCCTTTGATCTTTTC
TACGGGGTCTGACGCTCAGTGGAACGAAAACTCACGTTAAGGGATTTTGGTCATGAGATTATCAAAAAGG
ATCTTCACCTAGATCCTTTTAAATTAAAAATGAAGTTTTAAATCAATCTAAAGTATATATGAGTAAACTT
GGTCTGACAGTTACCAATGCTTAATCAGTGAGGCACCTATCTCAGCGATCTGTCTATTTCGTTCATCCAT
AGTTGCCTGACTCCCCGTCGTGTAGATAACTACGATACGGGAGGGCTTACCATCTGGCCCCAGTGCTGCA
ATGATACCGCGAGACCCACGCTCACCGGCTCCAGATTTATCAGCAATAAACCAGCCAGCCGGAAGGGCCG
AGCGCAGAAGTGGTCCTGCAACTTTATCCGCCTCCATCCAGTCTATTAATTGTTGCCGGGAAGCTAGAGT
AAGTAGTTCGCCAGTTAATAGTTTGCGCAACGTTGTTGCCATTGCTACAGGCATCGTGGTGTCACGCTCG
TCGTTTGGTATGGCTTCATTCAGCTCCGGTTCCCAACGATCAAGGCGAGTTACATGATCCCCCATGTTGT
GCAAAAAAGCGGTTAGCTCCTTCGGTCCTCCGATCGTTGTCAGAAGTAAGTTGGCCGCAGTGTTATCACT
CATGGTTATGGCAGCACTGCATAATTCTCTTACTGTCATGCCATCCGTAAGATGCTTTTCTGTGACTGGT
GAGTACTCAACCAAGTCATTCTGAGAATAGTGTATGCGGCGACCGAGTTGCTCTTGCCCGGCGTCAATAC
GGGATAATACCGCGCCACATAGCAGAACTTTAAAAGTGCTCATCATTGGAAAACGTTCTTCGGGGCGAAA
ACTCTCAAGGATCTTACCGCTGTTGAGATCCAGTTCGATGTAACCCACTCGTGCACCCAACTGATCTTCA
GCATCTTTTACTTTCACCAGCGTTTCTGGGTGAGCAAAAACAGGAAGGCAAAATGCCGCAAAAAAGGGAA
TAAGGGCGACACGGAAATGTTGAATACTCATACTCTTCCTTTTTCAATATTATTGAAGCATTTATCAGGG
TTATTGTCTCATGAGCGGATACATATTTGAATGTATTTAGAAAAATAAACAAATAGGGGTTCCGCGCACA
TTTCCCCGAAAAGTGCCACCTGACGTCGACGGATCGGGAGATCTCCCGATCCCCTATGGTGCACTCTCAG
TACAATCTGCTCTGATGCCGCATAGTTAAGCCAGTATCTGCTCCCTGCTTGTGTGTTGGAGGTCGCTGAG
TAGTGCGCGAGCAAAATTTAAGCTACAACAAGGCAAGGCTTGACCGACAATTGCATGAAGAATCTGCTTA
GGGTTAGGCGTTTTGCGCTGCTTCGCGATGTACGGGCCAGATATACGCGTTGACATTGATTATTGACTAG
TTATTAATAGTAATCAATTACGGGGTCATTAGTTCATAGCCCATATATGGAGTTCCGCGTTACATAACTT
ACGGTAAATGGCCCGCCTGGCTGACCGCCCAACGACCCCCGCCCATTGACGTCAATAATGACGTATGTTC
CCATAGTAACGCCAATAGGGACTTTCCATTGACGTCAATGGGTGGAGTATTTACGGTAAACTGCCCACTT
GGCAGTACATCAAGTGTATCATATGCCAAGTACGCCCCCTATTGACGTCAATGACGGTAAATGGCCCGCC
TGGCATTATGCCCAGTACATGACCTTATGGGACTTTCCTACTTGGCAGTACATCTACGTATTAGTCATCG
CTATTACCATGGTGATGCGGTTTTGGCAGTACATCAATGGGCGTGGATAGCGGTTTGACTCACGGGGATT
TCCAAGTCTCCACCCCATTGACGTCAATGGGAGTTTGTTTTGGCACCAAAATCAACGGGACTTTCCAAAA
TGTCGTAACAACTCCGCCCCATTGACGCAAATGGGCGGTAGGCGTGTACGGTGGGAGGTCTATATAAGCA
GCGCGTTTTGCCTGTACTGGGTCTCTCTGGTTAGACCAGATCTGAGCCTGGGAGCTCTCTGGCTAACTAG
GGAACCCACTGCTTAAGCCTCAATAAAGCTTGCCTTGAGTGCTTCAAGTAGTGTGTGCCCGTCTGTTGTG
TGACTCTGGTAACTAGAGATCCCTCAGACCCTTTTAGTCAGTGTGGAAAATCTCTAGCAGTGGCGCCCGA
ACAGGGACTTGAAAGCGAAAGGGAAACCAGAGGAGCTCTCTCGACGCAGGACTCGGCTTGCTGAAGCGCG
CACGGCAAGAGGCGAGGGGCGGCGACTGGTGAGTACGCCAAAAATTTTGACTAGCGGAGGCTAGAAGGAG
AGAGATGGGTGCGAGAGCGTCAGTATTAAGCGGGGGAGAATTAGATCGCGATGGGAAAAAATTCGGTTAA
GGCCAGGGGGAAAGAAAAAATATAAATTAAAACATATAGTATGGGCAAGCAGGGAGCTAGAACGATTCGC
AGTTAATCCTGGCCTGTTAGAAACATCAGAAGGCTGTAGACAAATACTGGGACAGCTACAACCATCCCTT
CAGACAGGATCAGAAGAACTTAGATCATTATATAATACAGTAGCAACCCTCTATTGTGTGCATCAAAGGA
TAGAGATAAAAGACACCAAGGAAGCTTTAGACAAGATAGAGGAAGAGCAAAACAAAAGTAAGACCACCGC
ACAGCAAGCGGCCGCTGATCTTCAGACCTGGAGGAGGAGATATGAGGGACAATTGGAGAAGTGAATTATA
TAAATATAAAGTAGTAAAAATTGAACCATTAGGAGTAGCACCCACCAAGGCAAAGAGAAGAGTGGTGCAG
AGAGAAAAAAGAGCAGTGGGAATAGGAGCTTTGTTCCTTGGGTTCTTGGGAGCAGCAGGAAGCACTATGG
GCGCAGCGTCAATGACGCTGACGGTACAGGCCAGACAATTATTGTCTGGTATAGTGCAGCAGCAGAACAA
TTTGCTGAGGGCTATTGAGGCGCAACAGCATCTGTTGCAACTCACAGTCTGGGGCATCAAGCAGCTCCAG
GCAAGAATCCTGGCTGTGGAAAGATACCTAAAGGATCAACAGCTCCTGGGGATTTGGGGTTGCTCTGGAA
AACTCATTTGCACCACTGCTGTGCCTTGGAATGCTAGTTGGAGTAATAAATCTCTGGAACAGATTTGGAA
TCACACGACCTGGATGGAGTGGGACAGAGAAATTAACAATTACACAAGCTTAATACACTCCTTAATTGAA
GAATCGCAAAACCAGCAAGAAAAGAATGAACAAGAATTATTGGAATTAGATAAATGGGCAAGTTTGTGGA
ATTGGTTTAACATAACAAATTGGCTGTGGTATATAAAATTATTCATAATGATAGTAGGAGGCTTGGTAGG
TTTAAGAATAGTTTTTGCTGTACTTTCTATAGTGAATAGAGTTAGGCAGGGATATTCACCATTATCGTTT
CAGACCCACCTCCCAACCCCGAGGGGACCCGACAGGCCCGAAGGAATAGAAGAAGAAGGTGGAGAGAGAG
ACAGAGACAGATCCATTCGATTAGTGAACGGATCGGCACTGCGTGCGCCAATTCTGCAGACAAATGGCAG
TATTCATCCACAATTTTAAAAGAAAAGGGGGGATTGGGGGGTACAGTGCAGGGGAAAGAATAGTAGACAT
AATAGCAACAGACATACAAACTAAAGAATTACAAAAACAAATTACAAAAATTCAAAATTTTCGGGTTTAT
TACAGGGACAGCAGAGATCCAGTTTGGT
Features (pLannotate 1.2.2; 32 found; start..end, strand, type, name):
     20..290     +  protein_bind   tetracycline response element: contains seven copies of the tetracycline operator tetO tetracycline repressor TetR
    301..318     +  misc_feature   MCS (fragment): pUC18/19 multiple cloning site
    323..361     +  promoter       minimal CMV promoter: human cytomegalovirus (CMV) immediate early promoter
    473..1039    +  CDS            BATF2 (fragment): BATF2_HUMAN - Experimental evidence at protein level: Swiss-Prot protein existence level 1. AP-1 family transcription factor that controls the differentiation of lineage-specific cells in the immune system. Following infection, participates in the differentiation of CD8(+) thymic conventional dendritic cells in the immune system. Acts via the formation of a heterodimer with JUN family proteins that recognizes and binds DNA sequence 5'-TGA[CG]TCA-3' and regulates expression of target genes (By similarity). Selectively suppresses CCN1 transcription and hence blocks the downstream cell proliferat
   1049..1067    +  misc_feature   MCS (fragment): pBluescript multiple cloning site
   1067..1655    +  misc_feature   WPRE: woodchuck hepatitis virus posttranscriptional regulatory element
   1592..2173    +  CDS            nef (fragment): NEF_HV1H2 - Experimental evidence at protein level: Swiss-Prot protein existence level 1. Extracellular Nef protein targets CD4(+) T-lymphocytes for apoptosis by interacting with CXCR4 surface receptors. From Human immunodeficiency virus type 1 group M subtype B (isolate HXB2) (HIV-1).
   2180..2360    +  LTR            5' LTR (truncated): truncated 5' long terminal repeat (LTR) from HIV-1
   2392..2616    +  polyA_signal   bGH poly(A) signal: bovine growth hormone polyadenylation signal
   2620..2641    +  promoter       SV40 promoter (fragment): SV40 enhancer and early promoter
   2662..3090    +  rep_origin     f1 ori (sequence partly withheld): f1 bacteriophage origin of replication; arrow indicates direction of (+) strand synthesis
   3104..3433    +  promoter       SV40 promoter: SV40 enhancer and early promoter
   3481..3528    +  promoter       EM7 promoter: synthetic bacterial promoter&nbsp
   3547..3921    +  CDS            BleoR: antibiotic-binding protein; Sh ble from Streptoalloteichus hindustanus; confers resistance to bleomycin, phleomycin, and Zeocin™
   3931..4056    +  CDS            ble (fragment): BLE_KLEPN - Experimental evidence at protein level: Swiss-Prot protein existence level 1. Binding protein with a strong affinity to the bleomycin family of antibiotics. Binds to CL990; an antimitotic-antibiotic compound. From Klebsiella pneumoniae.
   4051..4172    +  polyA_signal   SV40 poly(A) signal: SV40 polyadenylation signal
   4245..4261    -  protein_bind   lac operator: The lac repressor binds to the lac operator to inhibit transcription in E. coli. This inhibition can be relieved by adding lactose or isopropyl-β-D-thiogalactopyranoside (IPTG). lac repressor encoded by lacI
   4269..4299    -  promoter       lac promoter: promoter for the E. coli lac operon
   4314..4335    -  protein_bind   CAP binding site: CAP binding activates transcription in the presence of cAMP. E. coli catabolite activator protein
   4348..4440    -  CDS            lacI (fragment): lac repressor; lacI; The lac repressor binds to the lac operator to inhibit transcription in E. coli. This inhibition can be relieved by adding lactose or isopropyl-β-D-thiogalactopyranoside (IPTG).
   4623..5211    -  rep_origin     ori: high-copy-number ColE1/pMB1/pBR322/pUC origin of replication
   5382..6242    -  CDS            AmpR: β-lactamase; bla; confers resistance to ampicillin, carbenicillin, and related antibiotics
   6243..6347    -  promoter       AmpR promoter: bla
   6406..6458    -  misc_feature   bom (fragment): basis of mobility region from pBR322
   6613..6992    +  enhancer       CMV enhancer: human cytomegalovirus immediate early enhancer
   6993..7192    +  promoter       CMV promoter: human cytomegalovirus (CMV) immediate early promoter
   7210..7390    +  LTR            5' LTR (truncated): truncated 5' long terminal repeat (LTR) from HIV-1
   7437..7562    +  misc_feature   HIV-1 Ψ: packaging signal of human immunodeficiency virus type 1
   7546..7909    +  CDS            HIV-1 gag (fragment): gag protein from human immunodeficiency virus 1; gag
   8055..8288    +  misc_feature   RRE: The Rev response element (RRE) of HIV-1 allows for Rev-dependent mRNA export from the nucleus to the cytoplasm.
   8665..8765    +  CDS            Rev (fragment): human immunodeficiency virus 1 (HIV-1) Rev protein; rev; enhances nuclear export of unspliced and incompletely spliced viral mRNAs
   8815..8932    +  misc_feature   cPPT/CTS: central polypurine tract and central termination sequence of HIV-1
