[The description below was written by a language model from this plasmid's Addgene catalogue record and pLannotate feature annotations shown in this document.]
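Description:
pFUW-TetO-BATF2 is a lentiviral transfer plasmid of 8,969 nt built on the pFUW-TetO backbone for doxycycline-inducible expression of human BATF2 in mammalian cells. It is propagated in E. coli through a high-copy ColE1/pUC-type origin with ampicillin selection (AmpR). The backbone also carries an f1 origin and a bleomycin/Zeocin resistance gene under SV40 and EM7 promoters. This cassette lies outside the region between the LTRs, so it would not be transferred with the packaged viral genome.

The viral portion begins with a CMV enhancer/promoter fused to a truncated HIV-1 5' LTR, which drives genomic RNA production in packaging cells. It is followed by the Ψ packaging signal with a gag fragment, the RRE for Rev-dependent nuclear export, and the cPPT/CTS. The expression cassette consists of a tetracycline response element with seven tetO copies placed upstream of a minimal CMV promoter; this is the "CMV" promoter listed in the catalogue entry. Transcription therefore requires a tetracycline-controlled transactivator, which this plasmid does not encode and which must be supplied separately. The insert is a roughly 570 bp BATF2 coding sequence, noted by the depositor as isoform 3, cloned between XbaI and BstBI sites. No epitope tag or reporter is annotated. A WPRE downstream enhances transcript expression, and a second truncated LTR and a bGH polyadenylation signal close the unit.

BATF2 is an AP-1 family transcription factor implicated in dendritic cell differentiation. The associated publication concerns reprogramming of human somatic cells into cross-presenting dendritic cells, which suggests the construct was used to test BATF2 as a reprogramming factor.
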