Addgene plasmid #178453: pFUW-TetO-BATF2
Purpose: doxycycline-inducible expression of Human BATF2 in mammalian cells
Depositing lab: Filipe Pereira. Depositing organization: Center for Neuroscience and Cell Biology, University of Coimbra. Publication: Single-cell transcriptional profiling informs efficient reprogramming of human somatic cells to cross-presenting dendritic cells. Rosa FF, Pires CF, Kurochkin I, Halitzki E, Zahan T, Arh N, Zimmermannova O, Ferreira AG, Li H, Karlsson S, Scheding S, Pereira CF. Sci Immunol. 2022 Mar 4;7(69):eabg5539. doi: 10.1126/sciimmunol.abg5539. Epub 2022 Mar 4. PubMed 35245086.
Backbone
  Vector backbone: pFUW-TetO
  Vector type: Mammalian Expression, Lentiviral
Growth in bacteria
  Bacterial resistance: Ampicillin, 100 μg/mL
  Growth temperature: 37°C
  Growth strain: NEB Stable
  Copy number: High Copy
Gene/Insert
  Gene/Insert name: BATF2
  Species: H. sapiens (human)
  Insert size (bp): 570
  GenBank ID: NM_138456.3
  Entrez Gene: BATF2 (a.k.a. SARI)
  Promoter: CMV
  Cloning method: Restriction Enzyme; 5′ cloning site XbaI (unknown if destroyed); 3′ cloning site BstBI (unknown if destroyed)
  Sequencing primers: 5′ TCCACGCTGTTTTGACCTCC
Terms and licenses: Academic/Nonprofit Terms; Industry Terms: Not Available to Industry
Depositor comments: Please note: Plasmid encodes human BATF2 isoform 3.
How to cite: pFUW-TetO-BATF2 was a gift from Filipe Pereira (Addgene plasmid # 178453 ; http://n2t.net/addgene:178453 ; RRID:Addgene_178453)
